Addgene plasmid #197743: pMC-6-HptII-9
Purpose: Phytobrick (MoClo) Level 0 Part
Depositing lab: Daniel Voytas. Depositing organization: University of Minnesota. Publication: An extensible vector toolkit and parts library for advanced engineering of plant genomes. Chamness JC, Kumar J, Cruz AJ, Rhuby E, Holum MJ, Cody JP, Tibebu R, Gamo ME, Starker CG, Zhang F, Voytas DF. Plant Genome. 2023 Mar 9:e20312. doi: 10.1002/tpg2.20312. PubMed 36896468.
Backbone
  Vector backbone: pMC-6-ccdB-9
  Backbone manufacturer: Self-made
  Vector type: Plant Expression
Growth in bacteria
  Bacterial resistance: Spectinomycin, 50 μg/mL
  Growth temperature: 37°C
  Growth strain: DH5alpha
  Copy number: High Copy
Gene/Insert
  Gene/Insert name: Hygromycin phosphotransferase (HptII)
  Species: Streptomyces hygroscopicus
  Insert size (bp): 1026
  Cloning method: Restriction Enzyme; 5′ cloning site Unknown (unknown if destroyed)
Terms and licenses: Academic/Nonprofit Terms; Industry Terms: Not Available to Industry
Depositor comments: Please visit https://doi.org/10.1101/2022.10.15.511792 for bioRxiv preprint.
How to cite: pMC-6-HptII-9 was a gift from Daniel Voytas (Addgene plasmid # 197743 ; http://n2t.net/addgene:197743 ; RRID:Addgene_197743)
