[The description below was written by a language model from this plasmid's Addgene catalogue record and pLannotate feature annotations shown in this document.]
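Description:
pMC-6-HptII-9 is a Level 0 part plasmid from a Phytobrick/MoClo (Golden Gate) toolkit for plant genome engineering. It is a small plasmid of about 3.3 kb, built on the self-made pMC-6-ccdB-9 acceptor backbone. The backbone name suggests that the part replaced a ccdB counter-selection cassette, although the record lists the cloning sites as unknown. The "6" and "9" in the name presumably denote the flanking assembly positions or overhangs, but the record does not define them. The plasmid is maintained in E. coli at high copy through a ColE1/pUC-type origin. It is selected with spectinomycin via an aadA gene, with an AmpR (bla) promoter annotated upstream of it. The short annotated fragments of an RSF origin, lacI, an integrase and a gentamicin acetyltransferase are most likely sequence remnants or incidental matches rather than functional elements.

The payload is the 1,026 bp hygromycin phosphotransferase coding sequence (HptII), which confers resistance to hygromycin and is widely used as a selectable marker in plant transformation. The catalogue entry gives the source species as Streptomyces hygroscopicus, whereas the automated annotation matches the sequence to the E. coli aph(4)-Ia gene, and the record does not resolve this discrepancy. No plant promoter or terminator is annotated around the coding sequence, as expected for a basic part. Despite its "plant expression" classification, the plasmid is therefore not an expression vector in itself. It serves as a modular building block, to be combined with promoter and terminator parts in higher-level assemblies to build a hygromycin selection cassette for plant transformation vectors.
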