Features (pLannotate 1.2.2; 8 found; start..end, strand, type, name):
      1..23      +  rep_origin     RSF ori (fragment): Plasmids containing the RSF 1030 origin of replication can be propagated in E. coli cells that contain additional plasmids with compatible origins.
     25..74      +  CDS            lacI (fragment): lac repressor; lacI; The lac repressor binds to the lac operator to inhibit transcription in E. coli. This inhibition can be relieved by adding lactose or isopropyl-β-D-thiogalactopyranoside (IPTG).
     91..1116    +  CDS            HygR: aminoglycoside phosphotransferase from E. coli; aph(4)-Ia; confers resistance to hygromycin
   1242..1346    +  promoter       AmpR promoter: bla
   1337..1417    -  CDS            int (fragment): INT2_ECOLX - Protein inferred from homology: Swiss-Prot protein existence level 3. Putative integrase believed to be involved in the insertion of antibiotic resistance genes into plasmids and transposons. From Escherichia coli.
   1505..1561    +  CDS            GmR (fragment): gentamycin acetyltransferase; aacC1; confers resistance to gentamycin
   1568..2356    +  CDS            aadA: S3AD_ECOLX - Experimental evidence at protein level: Swiss-Prot protein existence level 1. Mediates bacterial resistance to the antibiotics streptomycin and spectinomycin. From Escherichia coli.
   2530..3118    +  rep_origin     ori: high-copy-number ColE1/pMB1/pBR322/pUC origin of replication
>Addgene plasmid #197743 | pMC-6-HptII-9 | addgene full sequence | sequence record 391096 | Addgene NGS Result
GTCAGTGAGCGAGGAAGCGGAAGAGCGCCCAATACGCAAACCGCCTCTCCCCGCGCGTTGGCCGATTCAT
TAATCACTCTGTGGTCTCAAATGAAAAAGCCTGAACTCACCGCGACGTCTGTCGAGAAGTTTCTGATCGA
AAAGTTCGACAGCGTGTCCGACCTGATGCAGCTCTCGGAGGGCGAAGAATCTCGTGCTTTCAGCTTCGAT
GTAGGAGGGCGTGGATATGTCCTGCGGGTAAATAGCTGCGCCGATGGTTTCTACAAAGATCGTTATGTTT
ATCGGCACTTTGCATCGGCCGCGCTCCCGATTCCGGAAGTGCTTGACATTGGGGAATTCAGCGAGAGCCT
GACCTATTGCATCTCCCGCCGTGCACAGGGTGTCACGTTGCAAGACCTGCCTGAAACCGAACTGCCCGCT
GTTCTGCAGCCGGTCGCGGAGGCCATGGATGCGATCGCTGCGGCCGATCTTAGCCAGACGAGCGGGTTCG
GCCCATTCGGACCGCAAGGAATCGGTCAATACACTACATGGCGTGATTTCATATGCGCGATTGCTGATCC
CCATGTGTATCACTGGCAAACTGTGATGGACGACACCGTCAGTGCGTCCGTCGCGCAGGCTCTCGATGAG
CTGATGCTTTGGGCCGAGGACTGCCCCGAAGTCCGGCACCTCGTGCACGCGGATTTCGGCTCCAACAATG
TCCTGACGGACAATGGCCGCATAACAGCGGTCATTGACTGGAGCGAGGCGATGTTCGGGGATTCCCAATA
CGAGGTCGCCAACATCTTCTTCTGGAGGCCGTGGTTGGCTTGTATGGAGCAGCAGACGCGCTACTTCGAG
CGGAGGCATCCGGAGCTTGCAGGATCGCCACGACTCCGGGCGTATATGCTCCGCATTGGTCTTGACCAAC
TCTATCAGAGCTTGGTTGACGGCAATTTCGATGATGCAGCTTGGGCGCAGGGTCGATGCGACGCAATCGT
CCGATCCGGAGCCGGGACTGTCGGGCGTACACAAATCGCCCGCAGAAGCGCGGCCGTCTGGACCGATGGC
TGTGTAGAAGTACTCGCCGATAGTGGAAACCGACGCCCCAGCACTCGTCCGAGGGCAAAGAAATAGGCTT
TGAGACCACGAAGTGGCTCTTCAGTGGACGAAAGGGCCTCGTGATACGCCTATTTTTATAGGTTAATGTC
ATGATAATAATGGTTTCTTAGACGTCAGGTGGCACTTTTCGGGGAAATGTGCGCGGAACCCCTATTTGTT
TATTTTTCTAAATACATTCAAATATGTATCCGCTCATGAGACAATAACCCTGATAAATGCTTCAATAATA
TTGAAAAAGGAAGAGTATGCGCTCACGCAACTGGTCCAGAACCTTGACCGAACGCAGCGGTGGTAACGGC
GCAGTGGCGGTTTTCATGGCTTGTTATGACTGTTTTTTTTTGGGGTACAGTCTATGCCTCGGGCATCCAA
GCAGCAAGCGCGTTACGCCGTGGGTCGATGTTTGATGTTATGGAGCAGCAACGATGTTACGCAGCAGGGC
AGTCGCCCTAAAACAAAGTTAAACATCATGAGGGAAGCGGTGATCGCCGAAGTATCGACTCAACTATCAG
AGGTAGTTGGCGTCATCGAGCGCCATCTCGAACCGACGTTGCTGGCCGTACATTTGTACGGCTCCGCAGT
GGATGGCGGCCTGAAGCCACACAGCGATATTGATTTGCTGGTTACGGTGACCGTAAGGCTTGATGAAACA
ACGCGGCGAGCTTTGATCAACGACCTTTTGGAAACTTCGGCTTCCCCTGGAGAGAGCGAGATTCTCCGCG
CTGTAGAAGTCACCATTGTTGTGCACGACGACATCATTCCGTGGCGTTATCCAGCTAAGCGCGAACTGCA
ATTTGGAGAATGGCAGCGCAATGACATTCTTGCAGGTATCTTCGAGCCAGCCACGATCGACATTGATCTG
GCTATCTTGCTGACAAAAGCAAGAGAACATAGCGTTGCCTTGGTAGGTCCAGCGGCGGAGGAACTCTTTG
ATCCGGTTCCTGAACAGGATCTATTTGAGGCGCTAAATGAAACCTTAACGCTATGGAACTCGCCGCCCGA
CTGGGCTGGCGATGAGCGAAATGTAGTGCTTACGTTGTCCCGCATTTGGTACAGCGCAGTAACCGGCAAA
ATCGCGCCGAAGGATGTCGCTGCCGACTGGGCAATGGAGCGCCTGCCGGCCCAGTATCAGCCCGTCATAC
TTGAAGCTAGACAGGCTTATCTTGGACAAGAAGAAGATCGCTTGGCCTCGCGCGCAGATCAGTTGGAAGA
ATTTGTCCATTACGTAAAAGGCGAGATCACCAAGGTAGTCGGCAAATAACTGTCAGACCAAGTTTACTCA
TATATACTTTAGATTGATTTAAAACTTCATTTTTAATTTAAAAGGATCTAGGTGAAGATCCTTTTTGATA
ATCTCATGACCAAAATCCCTTAACGTGAGTTTTCGTTCCACTGAGCGTCAGACCCCGTAGAAAAGATCAA
AGGATCTTCTTGAGATCCTTTTTTTCTGCGCGTAATCTGCTGCTTGCAAACAAAAAAACCACCGCTACCA
GCGGTGGTTTGTTTGCCGGATCAAGAGCTACCAACTCTTTTTCCGAAGGTAACTGGCTTCAGCAGAGCGC
AGATACCAAATACTGTTCTTCTAGTGTAGCCGTAGTTAGGCCACCACTTCAAGAACTCTGTAGCACCGCC
TACATACCTCGCTCTGCTAATCCTGTTACCAGTGGCTGCTGCCAGTGGCGATAAGTCGTGTCTTACCGGG
TTGGACTCAAGACGATAGTTACCGGATAAGGCGCAGCGGTCGGGCTGAACGGGGGGTTCGTGCACACAGC
CCAGCTTGGAGCGAACGACCTACACCGAACTGAGATACCTACAGCGTGAGCTATGAGAAAGCGCCACGCT
TCCCGAAGGGAGAAAGGCGGACAGGTATCCGGTAAGCGGCAGGGTCGGAACAGGAGAGCGCACGAGGGAG
CTTCCAGGGGGAAACGCCTGGTATCTTTATAGTCCTGTCGGGTTTCGCCACCTCTGACTTGAGCGTCGAT
TTTTGTGATGCTCGTCAGGGGGGCGGAGCCTATGGAAAAACGCCAGCAACGCGGCCTTTTTACGGTTCCT
GGCCTTTTGCTGGCCTTTTGCTCACATGTTCTTTCCTGCGTTATCCCCTGATTCTGTGGATAACCGTATT
ACCGCCTTTGAGTGAGCTGATACCGCTCGCCGCAGCCGAACGACCGAGCGCAGCGA
